Addgene plasmid #137868: pPN446
Purpose: Expression of gRNA a1 targeting TCF4 for CRISPRa; U6 promoter
Depositing lab: Lindy Barrett. Depositing organization: Broad Institute. Publication: A multiplexed gRNA piggyBac transposon system facilitates efficient induction of CRISPRi and CRISPRa in human pluripotent stem cells. Hazelbaker DZ, Beccard A, Angelini G, Mazzucato P, Messana A, Lam D, Eggan K, Barrett LE. Sci Rep. 2020 Jan 20;10(1):635. doi: 10.1038/s41598-020-57500-1. PubMed 31959800.
Backbone
  Vector backbone: pGEP179_pX330K
  Vector type: Mammalian Expression, CRISPR
Growth in bacteria
  Bacterial resistance: Kanamycin, 50 μg/mL
  Growth temperature: 30°C
  Growth strain: NEB Stable
  Copy number: High Copy
Gene/Insert
  Gene/Insert name: TCF4
  gRNA/shRNA sequence: TCGCGCGTGGGGCGGCACTG
  Species: H. sapiens (human)
  Entrez Gene: TCF4 (a.k.a. CDG2T, E2-2, FCD2, FECD3, ITF-2, ITF2, PTHS, SEF-2, SEF2, SEF2-1, SEF2-1A, SEF2-1B, SEF2-1D, TCF-4, bHLHb19)
  Promoter: U6
  Cloning method: Restriction Enzyme; 5′ cloning site Unknown (unknown if destroyed)
Terms and licenses: Academic/Nonprofit Terms; Industry Terms: Not Available to Industry
How to cite: pPN446 was a gift from Lindy Barrett (Addgene plasmid # 137868 ; http://n2t.net/addgene:137868 ; RRID:Addgene_137868)
