[The description below was written by a language model from this plasmid's Addgene catalogue record and pLannotate feature annotations shown in this document.]
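Description:
pPN446 is a small (about 3.2 kb) guide RNA expression plasmid built on the pGEP179_pX330K backbone and catalogued as a mammalian expression/CRISPR vector. It carries a single guide, designated a1, directed against human TCF4 (a bHLH transcription factor gene also known as E2-2 or ITF2) and intended for CRISPR activation. It is propagated in E. coli through a high-copy ColE1/pUC-type origin and selected with kanamycin through an aminoglycoside phosphotransferase (KanR) gene. rrnB T1 and T2 terminators lie upstream of the cassette region, where they can block bacterial read-through transcription.

The functional unit is a human U6 RNA polymerase III promoter followed by the protospacer position and a Streptococcus pyogenes Cas9 gRNA scaffold, so the transcript is a standard sgRNA. A second, partial scaffold annotation lies immediately downstream. The feature table shows no Cas9 or dCas9-activator coding sequence, so the effector must be supplied separately, for example from another construct or an engineered cell line. The U6-gRNA cassette sits between attL1 and attL2 Gateway sites, giving the plasmid the architecture of an entry clone. An LR reaction could therefore transfer the guide cassette into a destination vector, which fits the associated publication's multiplexed gRNA piggyBac transposon system for human pluripotent stem cells, although no transposon repeats are annotated in this plasmid itself.

Also within the att-flanked region are pBluescript-derived remnants (a lacZα fragment, lac promoter/operator, T7 and T3 promoters, a partial MCS) and a short CMV enhancer fragment. These appear to be cloning leftovers rather than functional payload. The record does not state the restriction sites used to insert the guide.
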