Features (pLannotate 1.2.2; 19 found; start..end, strand, type, name):
      1..46      +  rep_origin     RSF ori (fragment): Plasmids containing the RSF 1030 origin of replication can be propagated in E. coli cells that contain additional plasmids with compatible origins.
    103..189     +  terminator     rrnB T1 terminator: Escherichia coli rrnB; transcription terminator T1 from the E. coli rrnB gene
    281..308     +  terminator     rrnB T2 terminator: transcription terminator T2 from the E. coli rrnB gene
    358..457     +  protein_bind   attL1: mutant version of attL; recombination site for the Gateway® LR reaction LR Clonase™
    497..737     +  promoter       U6 promoter: RNA polymerase III promoter for human U6 snRNA
    767..842     +  misc_RNA       gRNA scaffold: guide RNA scaffold for the Streptococcus pyogenes CRISPR/Cas9 system
    849..892     +  misc_RNA       gRNA scaffold (fragment): guide RNA scaffold for the Streptococcus pyogenes CRISPR/Cas9 system
    938..956     -  rep_origin     f1 ori (fragment): f1 bacteriophage origin of replication; arrow indicates direction of (+) strand synthesis
    961..1116    -  CDS            lacZα (fragment): LacZα fragment of β-galactosidase; lacZ fragment
   1124..1142    +  promoter       T7 promoter: promoter for bacteriophage T7 RNA polymerase
   1151..1174    -  misc_feature   MCS (fragment): pBluescript multiple cloning site
   1190..1208    -  promoter       T3 promoter: promoter for bacteriophage T3 RNA polymerase
   1253..1269    -  protein_bind   lac operator: The lac repressor binds to the lac operator to inhibit transcription in E. coli. This inhibition can be relieved by adding lactose or isopropyl-β-D-thiogalactopyranoside (IPTG). lac repressor encoded by lacI
   1277..1307    -  promoter       lac promoter: promoter for the E. coli lac operon
   1322..1343    -  protein_bind   CAP binding site: CAP binding activates transcription in the presence of cAMP. E. coli catabolite activator protein
   1396..1423    +  enhancer       CMV enhancer (fragment): human cytomegalovirus immediate early enhancer; contains an 18-bp deletion relative to the standard CMV enhancer
   1430..1529    -  protein_bind   attL2: mutant version of attL; recombination site for the Gateway® LR reaction LR Clonase™
   1652..2461    +  CDS            KanR: aminoglycoside phosphotransferase; aph(3')-Ia; confers resistance to kanamycin in bacteria or G418 (Geneticin®) in eukaryotes
   2551..3139    +  rep_origin     ori: high-copy-number ColE1/pMB1/pBR322/pUC origin of replication
>Addgene plasmid #137868 | pPN446 | addgene full sequence | sequence record 271417 | Addgene NGS Result
CTTTCCTGCGTTATCCCCTGATTCTGTGGATAACCGTATTACCGCTAGCATGGATCTCGGGGACGTCTAA
CTACTAAGCGAGAGTAGGGAACTGCCAGGCATCAAATAAAACGAAAGGCTCAGTCGGAGGACTGGGCCTT
TCGTTTTATCTGTTGTTTGTCGGTGAACGCTCTCCTGAGTAGGACAAATCCGCCGGGAGCGGATTTGAAC
GTTGTGAAGCAACGGCCCGGAGGGTGGCGGGCAGGACGCCCGCCATAAACTGCCAGGCATCAAACTAAGC
AGAAGGCCATCCTGACGGATGGCCTTTTTGCGTTTCTACAAACTCTTCCTGTTAGTTAGTTACTTAAGCT
CGGGCCCCAAATAATGATTTTATTTTGACTGATAGTGACCTGTTCGTTGCAACAAATTGATAAGCAATGC
TTTTTTATAATGCCAACTTTGTACAAAAAAGCAGGCTTTAAAGGAACCGCCTTTTGCTGGCCTTTTGCTC
ACATGTGAGGGCCTATTTCCCATGATTCCTTCATATTTGCATATACGATACAAGGCTGTTAGAGAGATAA
TTGGAATTAATTTGACTGTAAACACAAAGATATTAGTACAAAATACGTGACGTAGAAAGTAATAATTTCT
TGGGTAGTTTGCAGTTTTAAAATTATGTTTTAAAATGGACTATCATATGCTTACCGTAACTTGAAAGTAT
TTCGATTTCTTGGCTTTATATATCTTGTGGAAAGGACGAAACACCGTCGCGCGTGGGGCGGCACTGGTTT
TAGAGCTAGAAATAGCAAGTTAAAATAAGGCTAGTCCGTTATCAACTTGAAAAAGTGGCACCGAGTCGGT
GCTTTTTTGTTTTAGAGCTAGAAATAGCAAGTTAAAATAAGGCTAGTCCGTTTTTAGCGCGTGCGCCAAT
TCTGCAGACAAATGGCTCTAGAGACCGGCGCCGCTACAGGGCGCGTCCCATTCGCCATTCAGGCTGCGCA
ACTGTTGGGAAGGGCGATCGGTGCGGGCCTCTTCGCTATTACGCCAGCTGGCGAAAGGGGGATGTGCTGC
AAGGCGATTAAGTTGGGTAACGCCAGGGTTTTCCCAGTCACGACGTTGTAAAACGACGGCCAGTGAGCGC
GCGTAATACGACTCACTATAGGGCGAATTGGGTACCGGGCCCCCCCTCGAGGTCCTCCAGCTTTTGTTCC
CTTTAGTGAGGGTTAATTGCGCGCTTGGCGTAATCATGGTCATAGCTGTTTCCTGTGTGAAATTGTTATC
CGCTCACAATTCCACACAACATACGAGCCGGAAGCATAAAGTGTAAAGCCTGGGGTGCCTAATGAGTGAG
CTAACTCACATTAATTGCGTTGCGCTCACTGCCCGCTTTCCACCGGTGGTCTCTCTAGAGGTACCCGTTA
CATAACTTACGGTAAATGGCCCGATCTAGACCCAGCTTTCTTGTACAAAGTTGGCATTATAAGAAAGCAT
TGCTTATCAATTTGTTGCAACGAACAGGTCACTATCAGTCAAAATAAAATCATTATTTGCCATCCAGCTG
CAGCTCTGGCCCGTGTCTCAAAATCTCTGATGTTACATTGCACAAGATAAAAATATATCATCATGAACAA
TAAAACTGTCTGCTTACATAAACAGTAATACAAGGGGTGTTATGAGCCATATTCAACGGGAAACGTCGAG
GCCGCGATTAAATTCCAACATGGATGCTGATTTATATGGGTATAAATGGGCTCGCGATAATGTCGGGCAA
TCAGGTGCGACAATCTATCGCTTGTATGGGAAGCCCGATGCGCCAGAGTTGTTTCTGAAACATGGCAAAG
GTAGCGTTGCCAATGATGTTACAGATGAGATGGTCAGACTAAACTGGCTGACGGAATTTATGCCTCTTCC
GACCATCAAGCATTTTATCCGTACTCCTGATGATGCATGGTTACTCACCACTGCGATCCCCGGAAAAACA
GCATTCCAGGTATTAGAAGAATATCCTGATTCAGGTGAAAATATTGTTGATGCGCTGGCAGTGTCCCTGC
GCCGGTTGCATTCGATTCCTGTTTGTAATTGTCCTTTTAACAGCGATCGCGTATTTCGTCTCGCTCAGGC
GCAATCACGAATGAATAACGGTTTGGTTGATGCGAGTGATTTTGATGACGAGCGTAATGGCTGGCCTGTT
GAACAAGTCTGGAAAGAAATGCATAAACTTTTGCCATTCTCACCGGATTCAGTCGTCACTCATGGTGATT
TCTCACTTGATAACCTTATTTTTGACGAGGGGAAATTAATAGGTTGTATTGATGTTGGACGAGTCGGAAT
CGCAGACCGATACCAGGATCTTGCCATCCTATGGAACTGCCTCGGTGAGTTTTCTCCTTCATTACAGAAA
CGGCTTTTTCAAAAATATGGTATTGATAATCCTGATATGAATAAATTGCAGTTTCATTTGATGCTCGATG
AGTTTTTCTAATCAGAATTGGTTAATTGGTTGTAACATTATTCAGATTGGGCCCCGTTCCACTGAGCGTC
AGACCCCGTAGAAAAGATCAAAGGATCTTCTTGAGATCCTTTTTTTCTGCGCGTAATCTGCTGCTTGCAA
ACAAAAAAACCACCGCTACCAGCGGTGGTTTGTTTGCCGGATCAAGAGCTACCAACTCTTTTTCCGAAGG
TAACTGGCTTCAGCAGAGCGCAGATACCAAATACTGTTCTTCTAGTGTAGCCGTAGTTAGGCCACCACTT
CAAGAACTCTGTAGCACCGCCTACATACCTCGCTCTGCTAATCCTGTTACCAGTGGCTGCTGCCAGTGGC
GATAAGTCGTGTCTTACCGGGTTGGACTCAAGACGATAGTTACCGGATAAGGCGCAGCGGTCGGGCTGAA
CGGGGGGTTCGTGCACACAGCCCAGCTTGGAGCGAACGACCTACACCGAACTGAGATACCTACAGCGTGA
GCTATGAGAAAGCGCCACGCTTCCCGAAGGGAGAAAGGCGGACAGGTATCCGGTAAGCGGCAGGGTCGGA
ACAGGAGAGCGCACGAGGGAGCTTCCAGGGGGAAACGCCTGGTATCTTTATAGTCCTGTCGGGTTTCGCC
ACCTCTGACTTGAGCGTCGATTTTTGTGATGCTCGTCAGGGGGGCGGAGCCTATGGAAAAACGCCAGCAA
CGCGGCCTTTTTACGGTTCCTGGCCTTTTGCTGGCCTTTTGCTCACATGGT
